>Addgene plasmid #75646 | CDK6 gRNA (BRDN0001148604) | addgene full sequence | sequence record 184286 | Addgene Assembled Sequence
CCCGGGTGCAAAGATGGATAAAGTTTTAAACAGAGAGGAATCTTTGCAGCTAATGGACCTTCTAGGTCTT
GAAAGGAGTGGGAATTGGCTCCGGTGCCCGTCAGTGGGCAGAGCGCACATCGCCCACAGTCCCCGAGAAG
TTGGGGGGAGGGGTCGGCAATTGATCCGGTGCCTAGAGAAGGTGGCGCGGGGTAAACTGGGAAAGTGATG
TCGTGTACTGGCTCCGCCTTTTTCCCGAGGGTGGGGGAGAACCGTATATAAGTGCAGTAGTCGCCGTGAA
CGTTCTTTTTCGCAACGGGTTTGCCGCCAGAACACAGGTAAGTGCCGTGTGTGGTTCCCGCGGGCCTGGC
CTCTTTACGGGTTATGGCCCTTGCGTGCCTTGAATTACTTCCACCTGGCTGCAGTACGTGATTCTTGATC
CCGAGCTTCGGGTTGGAAGTGGGTGGGAGAGTTCGAGGCCTTGCGCTTAAGGAGCCCCTTCGCCTCGTGC
TTGAGTTGAGGCCTGGCCTGGGCGCTGGGGCCGCCGCGTGCGAATCTGGTGGCACCTTCGCGCCTGTCTC
GCTGCTTTCGATAAGTCTCTAGCCATTTAAAATTTTTGATGACCTGCTGCGACGCTTTTTTTCTGGCAAG
ATAGTCTTGTAAATGCGGGCCAAGATCTGCACACTGGTATTTCGGTTTTTGGGGCCGCGGGCGGCGACGG
GGCCCGTGCGTCCCAGCGCACATGTTCGGCGAGGCGGGGCCTGCGAGCGCGGCCACCGAGAATCGGACGG
GGGTAGTCTCAAGCTGGCCGGCCTGCTCTGGTGCCTGGCCTCGCGCCGCCGTGTATCGCCCCGCCCTGGG
CGGCAAGGCTGGCCCGGTCGGCACCAGTTGCGTGAGCGGAAAGATGGCCGCTTCCCGGCCCTGCTGCAGG
GAGCTCAAAATGGAGGACGCGGCGCTCGGGAGAGCGGGCGGGTGAGTCACCCACACAAAGGAAAAGGGCC
TTTCCGTCCTCAGCCGTCGCTTCATGTGACTCCACGGAGTACCGGGCGCCGTCCAGGCACCTCGATTAGT
TCTCGAGCTTTTGGAGTACGTCGTCTTTAGGTTGGGGGGAGGGGTTTTATGCGATGGAGTTTCCCCACAC
TGAGTGGGTGGAGACTGAAGTTAGGCCAGCTTGGCACTTGATGTAATTCTCCTTGGAATTTGCCCTTTTT
GAGTTTGGATCTTGGTTCATTCTCAAGCCTCAGACAGTGGTTCAAAGTTTTTTTCTTCCATTTCAGGTGT
CGTGACGTACGGCCACCATGACCGAGTACAAGCCCACGGTGCGCCTCGCCACCCGCGACGACGTCCCCAG
GGCCGTACGCACCCTCGCCGCCGCGTTCGCCGACTACCCCGCCACGCGCCACACCGTCGATCCGGACCGC
CACATCGAGCGGGTCACCGAGCTGCAAGAACTCTTCCTCACGCGCGTCGGGCTCGACATCGGCAAGGTGT
GGGTCGCGGACGACGGCGCCGCCGTGGCGGTCTGGACCACGCCGGAGAGCGTCGAAGCGGGGGCGGTGTT
CGCCGAGATCGGCCCGCGCATGGCCGAGTTGAGCGGTTCCCGGCTGGCCGCGCAGCAACAGATGGAAGGC
CTCCTGGCGCCGCACCGGCCCAAGGAGCCCGCGTGGTTCCTGGCCACCGTCGGAGTCTCGCCCGACCACC
AGGGCAAGGGTCTGGGCAGCGCCGTCGTGCTCCCCGGAGTGGAGGCGGCCGAGCGCGCCGGGGTGCCCGC
CTTCCTGGAGACCTCCGCGCCCCGCAACCTCCCCTTCTACGAGCGGCTCGGCTTCACCGTCACCGCCGAC
GTCGAGGTGCCCGAAGGACCGCGCACCTGGTGCATGACCCGCAAGCCCGGTGCCTGAACGCGTTAAGTCG
ACAATCAACCTCTGGATTACAAAATTTGTGAAAGATTGACTGGTATTCTTAACTATGTTGCTCCTTTTAC
GCTATGTGGATACGCTGCTTTAATGCCTTTGTATCATGCTATTGCTTCCCGTATGGCTTTCATTTTCTCC
TCCTTGTATAAATCCTGGTTGCTGTCTCTTTATGAGGAGTTGTGGCCCGTTGTCAGGCAACGTGGCGTGG
TGTGCACTGTGTTTGCTGACGCAACCCCCACTGGTTGGGGCATTGCCACCACCTGTCAGCTCCTTTCCGG
GACTTTCGCTTTCCCCCTCCCTATTGCCACGGCGGAACTCATCGCCGCCTGCCTTGCCCGCTGCTGGACA
GGGGCTCGGCTGTTGGGCACTGACAATTCCGTGGTGTTGTCGGGGAAATCATCGTCCTTTCCTTGGCTGC
TCGCCTGTGTTGCCACCTGGATTCTGCGCGGGACGTCCTTCTGCTACGTCCCTTCGGCCCTCAATCCAGC
GGACCTTCCTTCCCGCGGCCTGCTGCCGGCTCTGCGGCCTCTTCCGCGTCTTCGCCTTCGCCCTCAGACG
AGTCGGATCTCCCTTTGGGCCGCCTCCCCGCGTCGACTTTAAGACCAATGACTTACAAGGCAGCTGTAGA
TCTTAGCCACTTTTTAAAAGAAAAGGGGGGACTGGAAGGGCTAATTCACTCCCAACGAAGACAAGATCTG
CTTTTTGCTTGTACTGGGTCTCTCTGGTTAGACCAGATCTGAGCCTGGGAGCTCTCTGGCTAACTAGGGA
ACCCACTGCTTAAGCCTCAATAAAGCTTGCCTTGAGTGCTTCAAGTAGTGTGTGCCCGTCTGTTGTGTGA
CTCTGGTAACTAGAGATCCCTCAGACCCTTTTAGTCAGTGTGGAAAATCTCTAGCAGTACGTATAGTAGT
TCATGTCATCTTATTATTCAGTATTTATAACTTGCAAAGAAATGAATATCAGAGAGTGAGAGGAACTTGT
TTATTGCAGCTTATAATGGTTACAAATAAAGCAATAGCATCACAAATTTCACAAATAAAGCATTTTTTTC
ACTGCATTCTAGTTGTGGTTTGTCCAAACTCATCAATGTATCTTATCATGTCTGGCTCTAGCTATCCCGC
CCCTAACTCCGCCCATCCCGCCCCTAACTCCGCCCAGTTCCGCCCATTCTCCGCCCCATGGCTGACTAAT
TTTTTTTATTTATGCAGAGGCCGAGGCCGCCTCGGCCTCTGAGCTATTCCAGAAGTAGTGAGGAGGCTTT
TTTGGAGGCCTAGGGACGTACCCAATTCGCCCTATAGTGAGTCGTATTACGCGCGCTCACTGGCCGTCGT
TTTACAACGTCGTGACTGGGAAAACCCTGGCGTTACCCAACTTAATCGCCTTGCAGCACATCCCCCTTTC
GCCAGCTGGCGTAATAGCGAAGAGGCCCGCACCGATCGCCCTTCCCAACAGTTGCGCAGCCTGAATGGCG
AATGGG
[124 nt withheld, positions 3367-3490]
C
[91 nt withheld, positions 3492-3582]
A
[49 nt withheld, positions 3584-3632]
CCTTTGACGTTGGAGTCCACGTTCTTT
[37 nt withheld, positions 3660-3696]
ACCCTATCTCGGTCTATTCTTTTGATTTATAAGGGATTTTGCCGATTTCGGCCTATTGGTTAAAAAATGA
GCTGATTTAACAAAAATTTAACGCGAATTTTAACAAAATATTAACGCTTACAATTTAGGTGGCACTTTTC
GGGGAAATGTGCGCGGAACCCCTATTTGTTTATTTTTCTAAATACATTCAAATATGTATCCGCTCATGAG
ACAATAACCCTGATAAATGCTTCAATAATATTGAAAAAGGAAGAGTATGAGTATTCAACATTTCCGTGTC
GCCCTTATTCCCTTTTTTGCGGCATTTTGCCTTCCTGTTTTTGCTCACCCAGAAACGCTGGTGAAAGTAA
AAGATGCTGAAGATCAGTTGGGTGCACGAGTGGGTTACATCGAACTGGATCTCAACAGCGGTAAGATCCT
TGAGAGTTTTCGCCCCGAAGAACGTTTTCCAATGATGAGCACTTTTAAAGTTCTGCTATGTGGCGCGGTA
TTATCCCGTATTGACGCCGGGCAAGAGCAACTCGGTCGCCGCATACACTATTCTCAGAATGACTTGGTTG
AGTACTCACCAGTCACAGAAAAGCATCTTACGGATGGCATGACAGTAAGAGAATTATGCAGTGCTGCCAT
AACCATGAGTGATAACACTGCGGCCAACTTACTTCTGACAACGATCGGAGGACCGAAGGAGCTAACCGCT
TTTTTGCACAACATGGGGGATCATGTAACTCGCCTTGATCGTTGGGAACCGGAGCTGAATGAAGCCATAC
CAAACGACGAGCGTGACACCACGATGCCTGTAGCAATGGCAACAACGTTGCGCAAACTATTAACTGGCGA
ACTACTTACTCTAGCTTCCCGGCAACAATTAATAGACTGGATGGAGGCGGATAAAGTTGCAGGACCACTT
CTGCGCTCGGCCCTTCCGGCTGGCTGGTTTATTGCTGATAAATCTGGAGCCGGTGAGCGTGGGTCTCGCG
GTATCATTGCAGCACTGGGGCCAGATGGTAAGCCCTCCCGTATCGTAGTTATCTACACGACGGGGAGTCA
GGCAACTATGGATGAACGAAATAGACAGATCGCTGAGATAGGTGCCTCACTGATTAAGCATTGGTAACTG
TCAGACCAAGTTTACTCATATATACTTTAGATTGATTTAAAACTTCATTTTTAATTTAAAAGGATCTAGG
TGAAGATCCTTTTTGATAATCTCATGACCAAAATCCCTTAACGTGAGTTTTCGTTCCACTGAGCGTCAGA
CCCCGTAGAAAAGATCAAAGGATCTTCTTGAGATCCTTTTTTTCTGCGCGTAATCTGCTGCTTGCAAACA
AAAAAACCACCGCTACCAGCGGTGGTTTGTTTGCCGGATCAAGAGCTACCAACTCTTTTTCCGAAGGTAA
CTGGCTTCAGCAGAGCGCAGATACCAAATACTGTTCTTCTAGTGTAGCCGTAGTTAGGCCACCACTTCAA
GAACTCTGTAGCACCGCCTACATACCTCGCTCTGCTAATCCTGTTACCAGTGGCTGCTGCCAGTGGCGAT
AAGTCGTGTCTTACCGGGTTGGACTCAAGACGATAGTTACCGGATAAGGCGCAGCGGTCGGGCTGAACGG
GGGGTTCGTGCACACAGCCCAGCTTGGAGCGAACGACCTACACCGAACTGAGATACCTACAGCGTGAGCT
ATGAGAAAGCGCCACGCTTCCCGAAGGGAGAAAGGCGGACAGGTATCCGGTAAGCGGCAGGGTCGGAACA
GGAGAGCGCACGAGGGAGCTTCCAGGGGGAAACGCCTGGTATCTTTATAGTCCTGTCGGGTTTCGCCACC
TCTGACTTGAGCGTCGATTTTTGTGATGCTCGTCAGGGGGGCGGAGCCTATGGAAAAACGCCAGCAACGC
GGCCTTTTTACGGTTCCTGGCCTTTTGCTGGCCTTTTGCTCACATGTTCTTTCCTGCGTTATCCCCTGAT
TCTGTGGATAACCGTATTACCGCCTTTGAGTGAGCTGATACCGCTCGCCGCAGCCGAACGACCGAGCGCA
GCGAGTCAGTGAGCGAGGAAGCGGAAGAGCGCCCAATACGCAAACCGCCTCTCCCCGCGCGTTGGCCGAT
TCATTAATGCAGCTGGCACGACAGGTTTCCCGACTGGAAAGCGGGCAGTGAGCGCAACGCAATTAATGTG
AGTTAGCTCACTCATTAGGCACCCCAGGCTTTACACTTTATGCTTCCGGCTCGTATGTTGTGTGGAATTG
TGAGCGGATAACAATTTCACACAGGAAACAGCTATGACCATGATTACGCCAAGCGCGCAATTAACCCTCA
CTAAAGGGAACAAAAGCTGGAGCTGCAAGCTTAATGTAGTCTTATGCAATACTCTTGTAGTCTTGCAACA
TGGTAACGATGAGTTAGCAACATGCCTTACAAGGAGAGAAAAAGCACCGTGCATGCCGATTGGTGGAAGT
AAGGTGGTACGATCGTGCCTTATTAGGAAGGCAACAGACGGGTCTGACATGGATTGGACGAACCACTGAA
TTGCCGCATTGCAGAGATATTGTATTTAAGTGCCTAGCTCGATACATAAACGGGTCTCTCTGGTTAGACC
AGATCTGAGCCTGGGAGCTCTCTGGCTAACTAGGGAACCCACTGCTTAAGCCTCAATAAAGCTTGCCTTG
AGTGCTTCAAGTAGTGTGTGCCCGTCTGTTGTGTGACTCTGGTAACTAGAGATCCCTCAGACCCTTTTAG
TCAGTGTGGAAAATCTCTAGCAGTGGCGCCCGAACAGGGACTTGAAAGCGAAAGGGAAACCAGAGGAGCT
CTCTCGACGCAGGACTCGGCTTGCTGAAGCGCGCACGGCAAGAGGCGAGGGGCGGCGACTGGTGAGTACG
CCAAAAATTTTGACTAGCGGAGGCTAGAAGGAGAGAGATGGGTGCGAGAGCGTCAGTATTAAGCGGGGGA
GAATTAGATCGCGATGGGAAAAAATTCGGTTAAGGCCAGGGGGAAAGAAAAAATATAAATTAAAACATAT
AGTATGGGCAAGCAGGGAGCTAGAACGATTCGCAGTTAATCCTGGCCTGTTAGAAACATCAGAAGGCTGT
AGACAAATACTGGGACAGCTACAACCATCCCTTCAGACAGGATCAGAAGAACTTAGATCATTATATAATA
CAGTAGCAACCCTCTATTGTGTGCATCAAAGGATAGAGATAAAAGACACCAAGGAAGCTTTAGACAAGAT
AGAGGAAGAGCAAAACAAAAGTAAGACCACCGCACAGCAAGCGGCCGCTGATCTTCAGACCTGGAGGAGG
AGATATGAGGGACAATTGGAGAAGTGAATTATATAAATATAAAGTAGTAAAAATTGAACCATTAGGAGTA
GCACCCACCAAGGCAAAGAGAAGAGTGGTGCAGAGAGAAAAAAGAGCAGTGGGAATAGGAGCTTTGTTCC
TTGGGTTCTTGGGAGCAGCAGGAAGCACTATGGGCGCAGCGTCAATGACGCTGACGGTACAGGCCAGACA
ATTATTGTCTGGTATAGTGCAGCAGCAGAACAATTTGCTGAGGGCTATTGAGGCGCAACAGCATCTGTTG
CAACTCACAGTCTGGGGCATCAAGCAGCTCCAGGCAAGAATCCTGGCTGTGGAAAGATACCTAAAGGATC
AACAGCTCCTGGGGATTTGGGGTTGCTCTGGAAAACTCATTTGCACCACTGCTGTGCCTTGGAATGCTAG
TTGGAGTAATAAATCTCTGGAACAGATTTGGAATCACACGACCTGGATGGAGTGGGACAGAGAAATTAAC
AATTACACAAGCTTAATACACTCCTTAATTGAAGAATCGCAAAACCAGCAAGAAAAGAATGAACAAGAAT
TATTGGAATTAGATAAATGGGCAAGTTTGTGGAATTGGTTTAACATAACAAATTGGCTGTGGTATATAAA
ATTATTCATAATGATAGTAGGAGGCTTGGTAGGTTTAAGAATAGTTTTTGCTGTACTTTCTATAGTGAAT
AGAGTTAGGCAGGGATATTCACCATTATCGTTTCAGACCCACCTCCCAACCCCGAGGGGACCCAGAGAGG
GCCTATTTCCCATGATTCCTTCATATTTGCATATACGATACAAGGCTGTTAGAGAGATAATTAGAATTAA
TTTGACTGTAAACACAAAGATATTAGTACAAAATACGTGACGTAGAAAGTAATAATTTCTTGGGTAGTTT
GCAGTTTTAAAATTATGTTTTAAAATGGACTATCATATGCTTACCGTAACTTGAAAGTATTTCGATTTCT
TGGCTTTATATATCTTGTGGAAAGGACGAAACACCGAACACTCCAGAGATCCACGGGTTTTAGAGCTAGA
AATAGCAAGTTAAAATAAGGCTAGTCCGTTATCAACTTGAAAAAGTGGCACCGAGTCGGTGCTTTTTTAA
GCTTGGCGTAACTAGATCTTGAGACAAATGGCAGTATTCATCCACAATTTTAAAAGAAAAGGGGGGATTG
GGGGGTACAGTGCAGGGGAAAGAATAGTAGACATAATAGCAACAGACATACAAACTAAAGAATTACAAAA
ACAAATTACAAAAATTCAAAATTTTCGGGTTTATTACAGGGACAGCAGAGATCCACTTTGGCGCCGGCTC
GAGGGGG
Features (pLannotate 1.2.2; 29 found; start..end, strand, type, name):
     14..80      +  CDS            small t antigen (fragment): SV40 (simian virus 40) small t antigen
    106..317     +  promoter       EF-1α core promoter: core promoter for human elongation factor EF-1α
    318..1256    +  intron         EF-1α intron A: intron upstream of the start codon of human EF-1α
   1278..1877    +  CDS            PuroR (fragment): puromycin N-acetyltransferase; pac from Streptomyces; confers resistance to puromycin
   1893..2481    +  misc_feature   WPRE: woodchuck hepatitis virus posttranscriptional regulatory element
   2532..2551    +  misc_feature   cPPT/CTS (fragment): central polypurine tract and central termination sequence of HIV-1
   2553..2786    +  LTR            3' LTR (ΔU3): self-inactivating 3' long terminal repeat (LTR) from HIV-1
   2864..2985    +  polyA_signal   SV40 poly(A) signal: SV40 polyadenylation signal
   3025..3160    +  rep_origin     SV40 ori: SV40 origin of replication
   3181..3199    -  promoter       T7 promoter: promoter for bacteriophage T7 RNA polymerase
   3207..3362    +  CDS            lacZα (fragment): LacZα fragment of β-galactosidase; lacZ fragment
   3367..3795    +  rep_origin     f1 ori (sequence partly withheld): f1 bacteriophage origin of replication; arrow indicates direction of (+) strand synthesis
   3848..3952    +  promoter       AmpR promoter: bla
   3953..4813    +  CDS            AmpR: β-lactamase; bla; confers resistance to ampicillin, carbenicillin, and related antibiotics
   4984..5572    +  rep_origin     ori: high-copy-number ColE1/pMB1/pBR322/pUC origin of replication
   5755..5847    +  CDS            lacI (fragment): lac repressor; lacI; The lac repressor binds to the lac operator to inhibit transcription in E. coli. This inhibition can be relieved by adding lactose or isopropyl-β-D-thiogalactopyranoside (IPTG).
   5860..5881    +  protein_bind   CAP binding site: CAP binding activates transcription in the presence of cAMP. E. coli catabolite activator protein
   5896..5926    +  promoter       lac promoter: promoter for the E. coli lac operon
   5934..5950    +  protein_bind   lac operator: The lac repressor binds to the lac operator to inhibit transcription in E. coli. This inhibition can be relieved by adding lactose or isopropyl-β-D-thiogalactopyranoside (IPTG). lac repressor encoded by lacI
   5995..6013    +  promoter       T3 promoter: promoter for bacteriophage T3 RNA polymerase
   6041..6267    +  promoter       RSV promoter: Rous sarcoma virus enhancer/promoter
   6268..6448    +  LTR            5' LTR (truncated): truncated 5' long terminal repeat (LTR) from HIV-1
   6495..6620    +  misc_feature   HIV-1 Ψ: packaging signal of human immunodeficiency virus type 1
   6604..6967    +  CDS            HIV-1 gag (fragment): gag protein from human immunodeficiency virus 1; gag
   7113..7346    +  misc_feature   RRE: The Rev response element (RRE) of HIV-1 allows for Rev-dependent mRNA export from the nucleus to the cytoplasm.
   7723..7749    +  CDS            Rev (fragment): human immunodeficiency virus 1 (HIV-1) Rev protein; rev; enhances nuclear export of unspliced and incompletely spliced viral mRNAs
   7753..7993    +  promoter       U6 promoter: RNA polymerase III promoter for human U6 snRNA
   8023..8098    +  misc_RNA       gRNA scaffold: guide RNA scaffold for the Streptococcus pyogenes CRISPR/Cas9 system
   8154..8271    +  misc_feature   cPPT/CTS: central polypurine tract and central termination sequence of HIV-1
