[The description below was written by a language model from this plasmid's Addgene catalogue record and pLannotate feature annotations shown in this document.]
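Description:
CDK6 gRNA (BRDN0001148604) is a third-generation lentiviral single-guide RNA plasmid built on the lentiGuide-Puro backbone and designed to target human CDK6, the cyclin-dependent kinase 6 gene. It is propagated in E. coli as a high-copy plasmid through a ColE1/pUC-type origin with ampicillin selection (β-lactamase), and it also carries an f1 origin and an SV40 origin, along with residual lac and T7/T3 promoter elements from the cloning backbone.

The viral cassette is framed by an RSV promoter-driven truncated HIV-1 5′ LTR and a self-inactivating ΔU3 3′ LTR. The chimeric 5′ LTR makes genomic RNA production Tat-independent, and the U3 deletion disables LTR promoter activity after integration. Between the LTRs lie the Ψ packaging signal with a partial gag sequence, the Rev response element for nuclear export of the unspliced genome, and a cPPT/CTS that aids nuclear import. The payload has two expression units. A human U6 RNA polymerase III promoter drives the CDK6-specific spacer fused to the Streptococcus pyogenes Cas9 guide RNA scaffold. An EF-1α promoter with its first intron drives puromycin N-acetyltransferase for selection of transduced mammalian cells, followed by a WPRE to enhance transcript expression.

The plasmid does not encode Cas9, so it is meant for use in cells that already express Cas9 or alongside a separate Cas9 lentiviral vector. The guide was designed against two CDK6 reference transcripts and belongs to a human kinome gRNA collection developed using optimized sgRNA design rules, making it suited to CDK6 knockout studies.
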