Addgene plasmid #75646: CDK6 gRNA (BRDN0001148604)
Purpose: 3rd generation lentiviral gRNA plasmid targeting human CDK6
Depositing lab: John Doench & David Root. Depositing organization: Broad Institute. Publication: Optimized sgRNA design to maximize activity and minimize off-target effects of CRISPR-Cas9. Doench JG, Fusi N, Sullender M, Hegde M, Vaimberg EW, Donovan KF, Smith I, Tothova Z, Wilen C, Orchard R, Virgin HW, Listgarten J, Root DE. Nat Biotechnol. 2016 Jan 18. doi: 10.1038/nbt.3437. PubMed 26780180.
Backbone
  Vector backbone: lentiGuide-Puro
  Backbone manufacturer: Zhang Lab (Addgene plasmid # 52963)
  Vector type: Mammalian Expression, Lentiviral, CRISPR
  Selectable markers: Puromycin
Growth in bacteria
  Bacterial resistance: Ampicillin, 100 μg/mL
  Growth temperature: 37°C
  Growth strain: DH5alpha
  Copy number: High Copy
Gene/Insert
  Gene/Insert name: CDK6 (alt names: CDK6; NM_001145306.1)
  gRNA/shRNA sequence: AACACTCCAGAGATCCACGG
  Species: H. sapiens (human)
  Entrez Gene: CDK6 (a.k.a. MCPH12, PLSTIRE)
  Promoter: hU6
  Cloning method: Unknown
  Sequencing primers: 5′ U6-F; 3′ pS2-R
Terms and licenses: Academic/Nonprofit Terms; Industry Terms: Not Available to Industry
Depositor comments: The gRNA was designed to target the following Genbank reference sequence(s): NM_001145306.1,NM_001259.6. Note that this plasmid does NOT contain Cas9. It should be used in conjunction with lentiCas9-Blast (Addgene #52962) or otherwise with cell lines already expressing Cas9. Browse the full kinome gRNA library at http://www.addgene.org/pooled-library/broadgpp-human-kinome/ or visit http://www.broadinstitute.org/rnai/public/ for detailed protocols and information.
How to cite: CDK6 gRNA (BRDN0001148604) was a gift from John Doench & David Root (Addgene plasmid # 75646 ; http://n2t.net/addgene:75646 ; RRID:Addgene_75646)
