>Addgene plasmid #75646 | CDK6 gRNA (BRDN0001148604) | depositor partial sequence | sequence record 143106 | Target Sequence
AACACTCCAGAGATCCACGG
