>Addgene plasmid #75646 | CDK6 gRNA (BRDN0001148604) | addgene partial sequence | sequence record 184285 | hU6-F
GAAAGTAATAATTTCTTGGGTAGTTTGCAGTTTTAAAATTATGTTTTAAAATGGACTATCATATGCTTAC
CGTAACTTGAAAGTATTTCGATTTCTTGGCTTTATATATCTTGTGGAAAGGACGAAACACCGAACACTCC
AGAGATCCACGGGTTTTAGAGCTAGAAATAGCAAGTTAAAATAAGGCTAGTCCGTTATCAACTTGAAAAA
GTGGCACCGAGTCGGTGCTTTTTTAAGCTTGGCGTAACTAGATCTTGAGACAAATGGCAGTATTCATCCA
CAATTTTAAAAGAAAAGGGGGGATTGGGGGGTACAGTGCAGGGGAAAGAATAGTAGACATAATAGCAACA
GACATACAAACTAAAGAATTACAAAAACAAATTACAAAAATTCAAAATTTTCGGGTTTATTACAGGGACA
GCAGAGATCCACTTTGGCGCCGGCTCGAGGGGGCCCGGGTGCAAAGATGGATAAAGTTTTAAACAGAGAG
GAATCTTTGCAGCTAATGGACCTTCTAGGTCTTGAAAGGAGTGGGAATTGGCTCCGGTGCCCGTCAGTGG
GCAGAGCGCA
